Addgene plasmid #31087: pcDNA3.1-Myc-His RTN3A1
Depositing lab: Jimtong Horng. Depositing organization: Chang Gung University. Publication: Reticulon 3 binds the 2C protein of enterovirus 71 and is required for viral replication. Tang WF, Yang SY, Wu BW, Jheng JR, Chen YL, Shih CH, Lin KH, Lai HC, Tang P, Horng JT. J Biol Chem. 2007 Feb 23. 282(8):5888-98. 10.1074/jbc.M611145200 PubMed 17182608.
Backbone
  Vector backbone: pcDNA3.1/myc-His(-)B (invitrogen)
  Backbone size w/o insert (bp): 5500
  Vector type: Mammalian Expression
Growth in bacteria
  Bacterial resistance: Ampicillin, 100 μg/mL
  Growth temperature: 37°C
  Growth strain: DH5alpha
  Copy number: High Copy
Gene/Insert
  Gene/Insert name: reticulon 3 (alt name: RTN3)
  Species: H. sapiens (human)
  Insert size (bp): 711
  GenBank ID: AF059524
  Entrez Gene: RTN3 (a.k.a. ASYIP, HAP, NSPL2, NSPLII, RTN3-A1)
  Tag / fusion protein: Myc-His (C terminal on backbone)
  Cloning method: Restriction Enzyme; 5′ cloning site EcoR1 (not destroyed); 3′ cloning site EcoR1 (not destroyed)
  Sequencing primers: 5′ T7
Terms and licenses: Academic/Nonprofit Terms; Industry Terms: Not Available to Industry
How to cite: pcDNA3.1-Myc-His RTN3A1 was a gift from Jimtong Horng (Addgene plasmid # 31087 ; http://n2t.net/addgene:31087 ; RRID:Addgene_31087)
