[The description below was written by a language model from this plasmid's Addgene catalogue record and pLannotate feature annotations shown in this document.]
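Description:
pcDNA3.1-Myc-His RTN3A1 is a mammalian expression plasmid built on the Invitrogen pcDNA3.1/myc-His(-)B backbone and carrying the human reticulon 3 (RTN3, A1 isoform) coding sequence, an insert of about 711 bp in a sequenced construct of 6,246 nt. It is propagated in E. coli as a high-copy plasmid through a ColE1/pUC-type origin with ampicillin selection from the β-lactamase gene. An f1 origin is also present for single-stranded DNA production. For selection in mammalian cells, an SV40 early promoter drives a neomycin phosphotransferase gene terminated by an SV40 polyadenylation signal, allowing G418 selection of stable transfectants.

The RTN3 open reading frame sits downstream of the human CMV immediate-early enhancer and promoter and is followed by the bovine growth hormone polyadenylation signal. A T7 promoter between the CMV promoter and the insert allows in vitro transcription and serves as a sequencing primer site. The insert was cloned into a single EcoRI site that is retained on both flanks. The backbone supplies a C-terminal Myc-His tag for immunodetection and metal-affinity purification. The automated annotation does not label a Myc epitope and picks up the polyhistidine stretch only as a fragment of a composite tag. It also matches the insert to the orangutan RTN3 orthologue, although the catalogue entry gives the species as human. Several small annotated fragments (ble, lacI, HIV-1 LTR, bom) appear to be partial similarity matches rather than functional elements.

RTN3 is an endoplasmic reticulum membrane protein. The associated study reports that it binds the enterovirus 71 2C protein and is required for viral replication, so the plasmid suits expression of tagged RTN3 in cultured cells for interaction, localisation and functional assays.
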