Features (pLannotate 1.2.2; 21 found; start..end, strand, type, name):
     40..369     +  promoter       SV40 promoter: SV40 enhancer and early promoter
    436..1227    +  CDS            neo: KKA2_KLEPN - Also known as kan, nptII. Experimental evidence at protein level: Swiss-Prot protein existence level 1. Resistance to kanamycin, neomycin, paromomycin, ribostamycin, butirosin and gentamicin B. From Klebsiella pneumoniae.
   1251..1409    +  CDS            ble (fragment): BLE_KLEPN - Experimental evidence at protein level: Swiss-Prot protein existence level 1. Binding protein with a strong affinity to the bleomycin family of antibiotics. Binds to CL990; an antimitotic-antibiotic compound. From Klebsiella pneumoniae.
   1404..1525    +  polyA_signal   SV40 poly(A) signal: SV40 polyadenylation signal
   1598..1614    -  protein_bind   lac operator: The lac repressor binds to the lac operator to inhibit transcription in E. coli. This inhibition can be relieved by adding lactose or isopropyl-β-D-thiogalactopyranoside (IPTG). lac repressor encoded by lacI
   1622..1652    -  promoter       lac promoter: promoter for the E. coli lac operon
   1667..1688    -  protein_bind   CAP binding site: CAP binding activates transcription in the presence of cAMP. E. coli catabolite activator protein
   1701..1793    -  CDS            lacI (fragment): lac repressor; lacI; The lac repressor binds to the lac operator to inhibit transcription in E. coli. This inhibition can be relieved by adding lactose or isopropyl-β-D-thiogalactopyranoside (IPTG).
   1976..2564    -  rep_origin     ori: high-copy-number ColE1/pMB1/pBR322/pUC origin of replication
   2735..3595    -  CDS            AmpR: β-lactamase; bla; confers resistance to ampicillin, carbenicillin, and related antibiotics
   3596..3700    -  promoter       AmpR promoter: bla
   3759..3811    -  misc_feature   bom (fragment): basis of mobility region from pBR322
   3966..4345    +  enhancer       CMV enhancer: human cytomegalovirus immediate early enhancer
   4346..4549    +  promoter       CMV promoter: human cytomegalovirus (CMV) immediate early promoter
   4545..4578    +  LTR            5' LTR (truncated) (fragment): truncated 5' long terminal repeat (LTR) from HIV-1
   4594..4612    +  promoter       T7 promoter: promoter for bacteriophage T7 RNA polymerase
   4697..5404    +  CDS            RTN3: RTN3_PONAB - Experimental evidence at transcript level: Swiss-Prot protein existence level 2. May be involved in membrane trafficking in the early secretory pathway. Inhibits BACE1 activity and amyloid precursor protein processing. May induce caspase-8 cascade and apoptosis. May favor BCL2 translocation to the mitochondria upon endoplasmic reticulum stress. Induces the formation of endoplasmic reticulum tubules (By similarity). From Pongo abelii (Sumatran orangutan) (Pongo pygmaeus abelii).
   5507..5524    +  CDS            capTEV™ (fragment): composite tag for in vivo biotinylation, TEV protease cleavage, and 6xHis tagging
   5574..5798    +  polyA_signal   bGH poly(A) signal: bovine growth hormone polyadenylation signal
   5802..5823    +  promoter       SV40 promoter (fragment): SV40 enhancer and early promoter
   5844..26      +  rep_origin     f1 ori (across the origin) (sequence partly withheld): f1 bacteriophage origin of replication; arrow indicates direction of (+) strand synthesis
>Addgene plasmid #31087 | pcDNA3.1-Myc-His RTN3A1 | addgene full sequence | sequence record 424650 | Addgene NGS Result
GATTTAACAAAAATTTAACGCGAATTAATTCTGTGGAATGTGTGTCAGTTAGGGTGTGGAAAGTCCCCAG
GCTCCCCAGCAGGCAGAAGTATGCAAAGCATGCATCTCAATTAGTCAGCAACCAGGTGTGGAAAGTCCCC
AGGCTCCCCAGCAGGCAGAAGTATGCAAAGCATGCATCTCAATTAGTCAGCAACCATAGTCCCGCCCCTA
ACTCCGCCCATCCCGCCCCTAACTCCGCCCAGTTCCGCCCATTCTCCGCCCCATGGCTGACTAATTTTTT
TTATTTATGCAGAGGCCGAGGCCGCCTCTGCCTCTGAGCTATTCCAGAAGTAGTGAGGAGGCTTTTTTGG
AGGCCTAGGCTTTTGCAAAAAGCTCCCGGGAGCTTGTATATCCATTTTCGGATCTGATCAAGAGACAGGA
TGAGGATCGTTTCGCATGATTGAACAAGATGGATTGCACGCAGGTTCTCCGGCCGCTTGGGTGGAGAGGC
TATTCGGCTATGACTGGGCACAACAGACAATCGGCTGCTCTGATGCCGCCGTGTTCCGGCTGTCAGCGCA
GGGGCGCCCGGTTCTTTTTGTCAAGACCGACCTGTCCGGTGCCCTGAATGAACTGCAGGACGAGGCAGCG
CGGCTATCGTGGCTGGCCACGACGGGCGTTCCTTGCGCAGCTGTGCTCGACGTTGTCACTGAAGCGGGAA
GGGACTGGCTGCTATTGGGCGAAGTGCCGGGGCAGGATCTCCTGTCATCTCACCTTGCTCCTGCCGAGAA
AGTATCCATCATGGCTGATGCAATGCGGCGGCTGCATACGCTTGATCCGGCTACCTGCCCATTCGACCAC
CAAGCGAAACATCGCATCGAGCGAGCACGTACTCGGATGGAAGCCGGTCTTGTCGATCAGGATGATCTGG
ACGAAGAGCATCAGGGGCTCGCGCCAGCCGAACTGTTCGCCAGGCTCAAGGCGCGCATGCCCGACGGCGA
GGATCTCGTCGTGACCCATGGCGATGCCTGCTTGCCGAATATCATGGTGGAAAATGGCCGCTTTTCTGGA
TTCATCGACTGTGGCCGGCTGGGTGTGGCGGACCGCTATCAGGACATAGCGTTGGCTACCCGTGATATTG
CTGAAGAGCTTGGCGGCGAATGGGCTGACCGCTTCCTCGTGCTTTACGGTATCGCCGCTCCCGATTCGCA
GCGCATCGCCTTCTATCGCCTTCTTGACGAGTTCTTCTGAGCGGGACTCTGGGGTTCGAAATGACCGACC
AAGCGACGCCCAACCTGCCATCACGAGATTTCGATTCCACCGCCGCCTTCTATGAAAGGTTGGGCTTCGG
AATCGTTTTCCGGGACGCCGGCTGGATGATCCTCCAGCGCGGGGATCTCATGCTGGAGTTCTTCGCCCAC
CCCAACTTGTTTATTGCAGCTTATAATGGTTACAAATAAAGCAATAGCATCACAAATTTCACAAATAAAG
CATTTTTTTCACTGCATTCTAGTTGTGGTTTGTCCAAACTCATCAATGTATCTTATCATGTCTGTATACC
GTCGACCTCTAGCTAGAGCTTGGCGTAATCATGGTCATAGCTGTTTCCTGTGTGAAATTGTTATCCGCTC
ACAATTCCACACAACATACGAGCCGGAAGCATAAAGTGTAAAGCCTGGGGTGCCTAATGAGTGAGCTAAC
TCACATTAATTGCGTTGCGCTCACTGCCCGCTTTCCAGTCGGGAAACCTGTCGTGCCAGCTGCATTAATG
AATCGGCCAACGCGCGGGGAGAGGCGGTTTGCGTATTGGGCGCTCTTCCGCTTCCTCGCTCACTGACTCG
CTGCGCTCGGTCGTTCGGCTGCGGCGAGCGGTATCAGCTCACTCAAAGGCGGTAATACGGTTATCCACAG
AATCAGGGGATAACGCAGGAAAGAACATGTGAGCAAAAGGCCAGCAAAAGGCCAGGAACCGTAAAAAGGC
CGCGTTGCTGGCGTTTTTCCATAGGCTCCGCCCCCCTGACGAGCATCACAAAAATCGACGCTCAAGTCAG
AGGTGGCGAAACCCGACAGGACTATAAAGATACCAGGCGTTTCCCCCTGGAAGCTCCCTCGTGCGCTCTC
CTGTTCCGACCCTGCCGCTTACCGGATACCTGTCCGCCTTTCTCCCTTCGGGAAGCGTGGCGCTTTCTCA
TAGCTCACGCTGTAGGTATCTCAGTTCGGTGTAGGTCGTTCGCTCCAAGCTGGGCTGTGTGCACGAACCC
CCCGTTCAGCCCGACCGCTGCGCCTTATCCGGTAACTATCGTCTTGAGTCCAACCCGGTAAGACACGACT
TATCGCCACTGGCAGCAGCCACTGGTAACAGGATTAGCAGAGCGAGGTATGTAGGCGGTGCTACAGAGTT
CTTGAAGTGGTGGCCTAACTACGGCTACACTAGAAGAACAGTATTTGGTATCTGCGCTCTGCTGAAGCCA
GTTACCTTCGGAAAAAGAGTTGGTAGCTCTTGATCCGGCAAACAAACCACCGCTGGTAGCGGTGGTTTTT
TTGTTTGCAAGCAGCAGATTACGCGCAGAAAAAAAGGATCTCAAGAAGATCCTTTGATCTTTTCTACGGG
GTCTGACGCTCAGTGGAACGAAAACTCACGTTAAGGGATTTTGGTCATGAGATTATCAAAAAGGATCTTC
ACCTAGATCCTTTTAAATTAAAAATGAAGTTTTAAATCAATCTAAAGTATATATGAGTAAACTTGGTCTG
ACAGTTACCAATGCTTAATCAGTGAGGCACCTATCTCAGCGATCTGTCTATTTCGTTCATCCATAGTTGC
CTGACTCCCCGTCGTGTAGATAACTACGATACGGGAGGGCTTACCATCTGGCCCCAGTGCTGCAATGATA
CCGCGAGACCCACGCTCACCGGCTCCAGATTTATCAGCAATAAACCAGCCAGCCGGAAGGGCCGAGCGCA
GAAGTGGTCCTGCAACTTTATCCGCCTCCATCCAGTCTATTAATTGTTGCCGGGAAGCTAGAGTAAGTAG
TTCGCCAGTTAATAGTTTGCGCAACGTTGTTGCCATTGCTACAGGCATCGTGGTGTCACGCTCGTCGTTT
GGTATGGCTTCATTCAGCTCCGGTTCCCAACGATCAAGGCGAGTTACATGATCCCCCATGTTGTGCAAAA
AAGCGGTTAGCTCCTTCGGTCCTCCGATCGTTGTCAGAAGTAAGTTGGCCGCAGTGTTATCACTCATGGT
TATGGCAGCACTGCATAATTCTCTTACTGTCATGCCATCCGTAAGATGCTTTTCTGTGACTGGTGAGTAC
TCAACCAAGTCATTCTGAGAATAGTGTATGCGGCGACCGAGTTGCTCTTGCCCGGCGTCAATACGGGATA
ATACCGCGCCACATAGCAGAACTTTAAAAGTGCTCATCATTGGAAAACGTTCTTCGGGGCGAAAACTCTC
AAGGATCTTACCGCTGTTGAGATCCAGTTCGATGTAACCCACTCGTGCACCCAACTGATCTTCAGCATCT
TTTACTTTCACCAGCGTTTCTGGGTGAGCAAAAACAGGAAGGCAAAATGCCGCAAAAAAGGGAATAAGGG
CGACACGGAAATGTTGAATACTCATACTCTTCCTTTTTCAATATTATTGAAGCATTTATCAGGGTTATTG
TCTCATGAGCGGATACATATTTGAATGTATTTAGAAAAATAAACAAATAGGGGTTCCGCGCACATTTCCC
CGAAAAGTGCCACCTGACGTCGACGGATCGGGAGATCTCCCGATCCCCTATGGTGCACTCTCAGTACAAT
CTGCTCTGATGCCGCATAGTTAAGCCAGTATCTGCTCCCTGCTTGTGTGTTGGAGGTCGCTGAGTAGTGC
GCGAGCAAAATTTAAGCTACAACAAGGCAAGGCTTGACCGACAATTGCATGAAGAATCTGCTTAGGGTTA
GGCGTTTTGCGCTGCTTCGCGATGTACGGGCCAGATATACGCGTTGACATTGATTATTGACTAGTTATTA
ATAGTAATCAATTACGGGGTCATTAGTTCATAGCCCATATATGGAGTTCCGCGTTACATAACTTACGGTA
AATGGCCCGCCTGGCTGACCGCCCAACGACCCCCGCCCATTGACGTCAATAATGACGTATGTTCCCATAG
TAACGCCAATAGGGACTTTCCATTGACGTCAATGGGTGGAGTATTTACGGTAAACTGCCCACTTGGCAGT
ACATCAAGTGTATCATATGCCAAGTACGCCCCCTATTGACGTCAATGACGGTAAATGGCCCGCCTGGCAT
TATGCCCAGTACATGACCTTATGGGACTTTCCTACTTGGCAGTACATCTACGTATTAGTCATCGCTATTA
CCATGGTGATGCGGTTTTGGCAGTACATCAATGGGCGTGGATAGCGGTTTGACTCACGGGGATTTCCAAG
TCTCCACCCCATTGACGTCAATGGGAGTTTGTTTTGGCACCAAAATCAACGGGACTTTCCAAAATGTCGT
AACAACTCCGCCCCATTGACGCAAATGGGCGGTAGGCGTGTACGGTGGGAGGTCTATATAAGCAGAGCTC
TCTGGCTAACTAGAGAACCCACTGCTTACTGGCTTATCGAAATTAATACGACTCACTATAGGGAGACCCA
AGCTGGCTAGCGTTTAAACGGGCCCTCTAGACTCGAGCGGCCGCCACTGTGCTGGATATCTGCAGAATTC
GACCATATGGCGGAGCCGTCGGCGGCCACTCAGTCCCATTCCATCTCCTCGTCGTCCTTCGGAGCCGAGC
CGTCCGCGCCCGGCGGCGGCGGGAGCCCAGGAGCCTGCCCCGCCCTGGGGACGAAGAGCTGCAGCTCCTC
CTGTGCGGTGCACGATCTGATTTTCTGGAGAGATGTGAAGAAGACTGGGTTTGTCTTTGGCACCACGCTG
ATCATGCTGCTTTCCCTGGCAGCTTTCAGTGTCATCAGTGTGGTTTCTTACCTCATCCTGGCTCTTCTCT
CTGTCACCATCAGCTTCAGGATCTACAAGTCCGTCATCCAAGCTGTACAGAAGTCAGAAGAAGGCCATCC
ATTCAAAGCCTACCTGGACGTAGACATTACTCTGTCCTCAGAAGCTTTCCATAATTACATGAATGCTGCC
ATGGTGCACATCAACAGGGCCCTGAAACTCATTATTCGTCTCTTTCTGGTAGAAGATCTGGTTGACTCCT
TGAAGCTGGCTGTCTTCATGTGGCTGATGACCTATGTTGGTGCTGTTTTTAACGGAATCACCCTTCTAAT
TCTTGCTGAACTGCTCATTTTCAGTGTCCCGATTGTCTATGAGAAGTACAAGACCCAGATTGATCACTAT
GTTGGCATCGCCCGAGATCAGACCAAGTCAATTGTTGAAAAGATCCAAGCAAAACTCCCTGGAATCGCCA
AAAAAAAGGCAGAAAGGGTCGAATTCCACCACACTGGACTAGTGGATCCGAGCTCGGTACCAAGCTTTCT
AGAACAAAAACTCATCTCAGAAGAGGATCTGAATAGCGCCGTCGACCATCATCATCATCATCATTGAGTT
TAAACGGTCTCCAGCTTAAGTTTAAACCGCTGATCAGCCTCGACTGTGCCTTCTAGTTGCCAGCCATCTG
TTGTTTGCCCCTCCCCCGTGCCTTCCTTGACCCTGGAAGGTGCCACTCCCACTGTCCTTTCCTAATAAAA
TGAGGAAATTGCATCGCATTGTCTGAGTAGGTGTCATTCTATTCTGGGGGGTGGGGTGGGGCAGGACAGC
AAGGGGGAGGATTGGGAAGACAATAGCAGGCATGCTGGGGATGCGGTGGGCTCTATGGCTTCTGAGGCGG
AAAGAACCAGCTGGGGCTCTAGGGGGTATCCCC
[124 nt withheld, positions 5844-5967]
C
[91 nt withheld, positions 5969-6059]
A
[49 nt withheld, positions 6061-6109]
CCTTTGACGTTGGAGTCCACGTTCTTT
[37 nt withheld, positions 6137-6173]
ACCCTATCTCGGTCTATTCTTTTGATTTATAAGGGATTTTGCCGATTTCGGCCTATTGGTTAAAAAATGA
GCT
