>Addgene plasmid #31087 | pcDNA3.1-Myc-His RTN3A1 | addgene partial sequence | sequence record 36374 | BGH-rev
AGCTGGAGACGTTTAACTCATGATGATGATGATGATGGTCGACGGCGCTATTCAGATCCTCTTCTGAGAT
GAGTTTTTGTTCTAGAAAGCTTGGTACCGAGCTCGGATCCACTAGTCCAGTGTGGTGGAATTCGACCCTT
TCTGCCTTTTTTTTGGCGATTCCAGGGAGTTTTGCTTGGATCTTTTCAACAATTGACTTGGTCTGATCTC
GGGCGATGCCAACATAGTGATCAATCTGGGTCTTGTACTTCTCATAGACAATCGGGACACTGAAAATGAG
CAGTTCAGCAAGAATTAGAAGGGTGATTCCGTTAAAAACAGCACCAACATAGGTCATCAGCCACATGAAG
ACAGCCAGCTTCAAGGAGTCAACCAGATCTTCTACCAGAAAGAGACGAATAATGAGTTTCAGGGCCCTGT
TGATGTGCACCATGGCAGCATTCATGTAATTATGGAAAGCTTCTGAGGACAGAGTAATGTCTACGTCCAG
GTAGGCTTTGAATGGATGGCCTTCTTCTGACTTCTGTACAGCTTGGATGACGGACTTGTAGATCCTGAAG
CTGATGGTGACAGAGAGAAGAGCCAGGATGAGGTAAGAAACCACACTGATGACACTGAAAGCTGCCAGGG
AAAGCAGCATGATCAGCGTGGTGCCAAAGACAAACCCAGTCTTCTTCACATCTCTCCAGAAAATCAGATC
GTGCACCGCACAGGAGGAGCTGCAGCTCTTCGTCCCCAGGGCGGGGCAGGCTCCTGGGCTCCCGCCGCCG
CCGGGCGCGGACGGCTCGGCTCCGAAGGACGACGAGGAGATGGAATGGGACTGAGTGGCCGCCGACGGCT
CCGCCATATGGTCGAATTCTGCAGATATCCAGCACAGTGGCGGCCGCTCGAGTCTAGA
